>Addgene plasmid #55335 | mTagBFP2-ZO1-C-14 | addgene full sequence | sequence record 475626 | Addgene NGS Result
CGTTACATAACTTACGGTAAATGGCCCGCCTGGCTGACCGCCCAACGACCCCCGCCCATTGACGTCAATA
ATGACGTATGTTCCCATAGTAACGCCAATAGGGACTTTCCATTGACGTCAATGGGTGGAGTATTTACGGT
AAACTGCCCACTTGGCAGTACATCAAGTGTATCATATGCCAAGTACGCCCCCTATTGACGTCAATGACGG
TAAATGGCCCGCCTGGCATTATGCCCAGTACATGACCTTATGGGACTTTCCTACTTGGCAGTACATCTAC
GTATTAGTCATCGCTATTACCATGGTGATGCGGTTTTGGCAGTACATCAATGGGCGTGGATAGCGGTTTG
ACTCACGGGGATTTCCAAGTCTCCACCCCATTGACGTCAATGGGAGTTTGTTTTGGCACCAAAATCAACG
GGACTTTCCAAAATGTCGTAACAACTCCGCCCCATTGACGCAAATGGGCGGTAGGCGTGTACGGTGGGAG
GTCTATATAAGCAGAGCTGGTTTAGTGAACCGTCAGATCCGCTAGCGCTACCGGTCGCCACCATGGTGTC
TAAGGGCGAAGAGCTGATTAAGGAGAACATGCACATGAAGCTGTACATGGAGGGCACCGTGGACAACCAT
CACTTCAAGTGCACATCCGAGGGCGAAGGCAAGCCCTACGAGGGCACCCAGACCATGAGAATCAAGGTGG
TCGAGGGCGGCCCTCTCCCCTTCGCCTTCGACATCCTGGCTACTAGCTTCCTCTACGGCAGCAAGACCTT
CATCAACCACACCCAGGGCATCCCCGACTTCTTCAAGCAGTCCTTCCCTGAGGGCTTCACATGGGAGAGA
GTCACCACATACGAAGACGGGGGCGTGCTGACCGCTACCCAGGACACCAGCCTCCAGGACGGCTGCCTCA
TCTACAACGTCAAGATCAGAGGGGTGAACTTCACATCCAACGGCCCTGTGATGCAGAAGAAAACACTCGG
CTGGGAGGCCTTCACCGAGACGCTGTACCCCGCTGACGGCGGCCTGGAAGGCAGAAACGACATGGCCCTG
AAGCTCGTGGGCGGGAGCCATCTGATCGCAAACGCCAAGACCACATATAGATCCAAGAAACCCGCTAAGA
ACCTCAAGATGCCTGGCGTCTACTATGTGGACTACAGACTGGAAAGAATCAAGGAGGCCAACAACGAGAC
CTACGTCGAGCAGCACGAGGTGGCAGTGGCCAGATACTGCGACCTCCCTAGCAAACTGGGGCACAAGCTT
AATTCCGGAAGTGCTGGGAGCGCAAGCGGAAGCGGAGGCTCCGGTGAGGAAACAGCTATATGGGAACAAC
ATACAGTGACGCTTCACAGGGCTCCTGGATTTGGATTTGGAATTGCAATATCTGGTGGACGAGATAATCC
TCATTTTCAGAGTGGGGAAACGTCAATAGTGATTTCAGATGTGCTGAAAGGAGGACCAGCTGAAGGACAG
CTACAGGAAAATGACCGAGTTGCAATGGTTAACGGAGTTTCAATGGATAATGTTGAACATGCTTTTGCTG
TTCAGCAACTAAGGAAAAGTGGGAAAAATGCAAAAATTACAATTAGAAGGAAGAAGAAAGTTCAAATACC
AGTAAGTCGTCCTGATCCTGAACCAGTATCTGATAATGAAGAAGATAGTTATGATGAGGAAATACATGAT
CCAAGAAGTGGCCGGAGTGGTGTGGTTAACAGAAGGAGTGAGAAGATTTGGCCGAGGGATAGAAGTGCAA
GTAGAGAGAGGAGCTTGTCCCCGCGGTCAGACAGGCGGTCAGTGGCTTCCAGCCAGCCTGCTAAACCTAC
TAAAGTCACACTGGTGAAATCCCGGAAAAATGAAGAATATGGTCTTCGATTGGCAAGCCATATATTTGTT
AAGGAAATTTCACAAGATAGTTTGGCAGCAAGAGATGGCAATATTCAAGAAGGTGATGTTGTATTGAAGA
TAAATGGTACTGTGACAGAAAATATGTCATTGACAGATGCAAAGACATTGATAGAAAGGTCTAAAGGCAA
ATTAAAAATGGTAGTTCAAAGAGATGAACGGGCTACGCTATTGAATGTCCCTGATCTTTCTGACAGCATC
CACTCTGCTAATGCCTCTGAGAGAGACGACATTTCAGAAATTCAGTCACTGGCATCAGATCATTCTGGTC
GATCACACGATAGGCCTCCCCGCCGCAGCCGGTCACGATCTCCTGACCAGCGGTCAGAGCCTTCTGATCA
TTCCAGGCACTCGCCGCAGCAGCCAAGCAATGGCAGTCTGCGGAGTAGAGATGAAGAGAGAATTTCTAAA
CCTGGGGCTGTCTCAACTCCTGTAAAGCATGCTGATGATCACACACCTAAAACAGTGGAAGAAGTTACAG
TTGAAAGAAATGAGAAACAAACACCTTCTCTTCCAGAACCAAAGCCTGTGTATGCCCAAGTTGGCAACCA
GATGTGGATTTACCTGTCAGTCCATCTGATGGTGTCCTACCTAATTCAACTCATGAAGATGGGATTTCTT
CGGCCCAGCATGAAATTGGTAAAATTCAGAAAAGGAGATAGTGTGGGTTTGCGGCTGGCTGGTGGAAATG
ATGTTGGAATATTTGTAGCTGGCGTTCTAGAAGATAGCCCTGCAGCCAAGGAAGGCTTAGAGGAAGGTGA
TCAAATTCTCAGGGTAAACAACGTAGATTTTACAAATATCATAAGAGAAGAAGCCGTCCTTTTCCTGCTT
GACCTCCCTAAAGGAGAAGAAGTGACCATATTGGCTCAGAAGAAGAAGGATGTTTATCGTCGCATTGTAG
AATCAGATGTAGGAGATTCTTTCTATATTAGAACCCATTTTGAATATGAAAAGGAATCTCCCTATGGACT
TAGTTTTAACAAAGGAGAGGTGTTCCGTGCTGTGGATACCTTGTACAATGGAAAACTGGGCTCTTGGCTT
GCTATTCGAATTGGTAAAAATCATAAGGAGGTAGAACGAGGCATCATCCCTAATAAGAACAGAGCTGAGC
AGCTCGCCAGTGTACAGTATACACTTCCAAAAACAGCAGGCGGAGACCGTGCTGACTTCTGGAGATTCAG
AGGTCTTCGCAGCTCCAAGAGAAATCTTCGAAAAAGCAGAGAGGATTTGTCCGCTCAGCCTGTTCAAACA
AAGTTTCCAGCTTATGAAAGAGTGGTTCTTCGAGAAGCTGGATTTCTGAGGCCTGTAACCATTTTTGGAC
CAATAGCTGATGTTGCCAGAGAAAAGCTGGCAAGAGAAGAACCAGATATTTATCAAATTGCAAAGAGTGA
ACCACGAGACGCTGGAACTGACCAACGTAGCTCTGGCTATATTCGCCTGCATACAATAAAGCAAATCATA
GATCAAGACAAACATGCTTTATTAGATGTAACACCAAATGCAGTTGATCGTCTTAACTATGCCCAGTGGT
ATCCAATTGTTGTATTTCTTAACCCTGATTCTAAGCAAGGAGTAAAAACAATGAGAATGAGGTTATGTCC
AGAATCTCGGAAAAGTGCCAGGAAGTTATACGAGCGATCTCATAAACTTGCTAAAAATAATCACCATCTT
TTTACAACTACAATTAACTTAAATTCAATGAATGATGGTTGGTATGGTGCGCTGAAAGAAGCAGTTCAAC
AACAGCAAAACCAGCTGGTATGGGTTTCCGAGGGAAAGGCGGATGGTGCTACAAGTGATGACCTTGATTT
GCATGATGATCGTCTGTCCTACCTGTCAGCTCCAGGTAGTGAATACTCAATGTATAGCACGGACAGTAGA
CACACTTCTGACTATGAAGACACAGACACAGAAGGCGGGGCCTACACTGATCAAGAACTAGATGAAACTC
TTAATGATGAGGTTGGGACTCCACCGGAGTCTGCCATTACACGGTCCTCTGAGCCTGTAAGAGAGGACTC
CTCTGGAATGCATCATGAAAACCAAACATATCCTCCTTACTCACCACAAGCGCAGCCACAACCAATTCAT
AGAATAGACTCCCCTGGATTTAAGCCAGCCTCTCAACAGAAAGCAGAAGCTTCATCTCCAGTCCCTTACC
TTTCGCCTGAAACAAACCCAGCATCATCAACCTCTGCTGTTAATCATAATGTAAATTTAACTAATGTCAG
ACTGGAGGAGCCCACCCCAGCTCCTTCCACCTCTTACTCACCACAAGCTGATTCTTTAAGAACACCAAGT
ACTGAGGCAGCTCACATAATGCTAAGAGATCAAGAACCATCATTGTCGTCGCATGTAGATCCAACAAAGG
TGTATAGAAAGGACCCATATCCCGAGGAAATGATGAGGCAGAACCATGTTTTGAAACAGCCAGCCGTTAG
TCACCCAGGGCACAGGCCAGACAAAGAGCCTAATCTGACCTATGAACCCCAACTCCCATACGTAGAGAAA
CAAGCCAGCAGAGACCTGGAGCAGCCCACATACAGATACGAGTCCTCAAGCTATACGGACCAGTTTTCTC
GAAACTATGAACATCGTCTGCGATACGAAGATCGCGTCCCCATGTATGAAGAACAGTGGTCATATTATGA
TGACAAACAGCCCTACCCATCTCGGCCACCTTTTGATAATCAGCACTCTCAAGACCTTGACTCCAGACAG
CATCCCGAAGAGTCCTCAGAACGAGGGTACTTTCCACGTTTTGAAGAGCCAGCCCCTCTGTCTTACGACA
GCAGACCACGTTACGAACAGGCACCTAGAGCATCCGCCCTGCGGCACGAAGAGCAGCCAGCTCCTGGGTA
TGACACACATGGTAGACTCAGACCGGAAGCCCAGCCCCACCCTTCAGCAGGGCCCAAGCCTGCAGAGTCC
AAGCAGTATTTTGAGCAATATTCACGCAGTTACGAGCAAGTACCACCCCAAGGATTTACCTCTAGAGCAG
GTCATTTTGAGCCTCTCCATGGTGCTGCAGCTGTCCCTCCGCTGATACCTTCATCTCAGCATAAGCCAGA
AGCTCTGCCTTCAAACACCAAACCACTGCCTCCACCCCCAACTCAAACCGAAGAAGAGGAAGATCCAGCA
ATGAAGCCACAGTCTGTACTCACCAGAGTTAAGATGTTTGAAAACAAAAGGTCTGCATCCTTAGAGACCA
AGAAGGATGTAAATGACACTGGCAGTTTTAAGCCTCCAGAAGTAGCATCTAAACCTTCAGGTGCTCCCAT
CATTGGTCCCAAACCCACTTCTCAGAATCAATTCAGTGAACATGACAAAACTCTGTACAGGATTCCAGAA
CCTCAAAAACCTCAACTGAAGCCACCTGAAGATATTGTTCGGTCCAATCATTATGACCCTGAAGAAGATG
AAGAATATTATCGAAAACAGCTGTCATACTTTGACCGAAGAAGTTTTGAGAATAAGCCTCCTGCACACAT
TGCTGCCAGCCATCTCTCCGAGCCTGCAAAGCCAGCTCATTCTCAGAATCAATCAAATTTTTCTAGTTAT
TCTTCAAAGGGAAAGCCTCCTGAAGCTGATGGTGTGGATAGATCATTTGGCGAGAAACGCTATGAACCCA
TCCAGGCCACTCCCCCTCCTCCTCCATTGCCCTCGCAGTATGCCCAGCCATCTCAGCCTGTCACCAGCGC
GTCTCTCCACATACATTCTAAGGGAGCACATGGTGAAGGTAATTCAGTGTCATTGGATTTTCAGAATTCC
TTAGTGTCCAAACCAGACCCACCTCCATCTCAGAATAAGCCAGCAACTTTCAGACCACCAAACCGAGAAG
ATACTGCTCAGGCAGCTTTCTATCCCCAGAAAAGTTTTCCAGATAAAGCCCCAGTTAATGGAACTGAACA
GACTCAGAAAACAGTCACTCCAGCATACAATCGATTCACACCAAAACCATATACAAGTTCTGCCCGACCA
TTTGAACGCAAGTTTGAAAGTCCTAAATTCAATCACAATCTTCTGCCAAGTGAAACTGCACATAAACCTG
ACTTGTCTTCAAAAACTCCCACTTCTCCAAAAACTCTTGTGAAATCGCACAGTTTGGCACAGCCTCCTGA
GTTTGACAGTGGAGTTGAAACTTTCTCTATCCATGCAGAGAAGCCTAAATATCAAATAAATAATATCAGC
ACAGTGCCTAAAGCTATTCCTGTGAGTCCTTCAGCTGTGGAAGAGGATGAAGATGAAGATGGTCATACTG
TGGTGGCCACAGCCCGAGGCATATTTAACAGCAATGGGGGCGTGCTGAGTTCCATAGAAACTGGTGTTAG
TATAATTATCCCTCAAGGAGCCATTCCCGAAGGAGTTGAGCAGGAAATCTATTTCAAGGTCTGCCGGGAC
AACAGCATCCTTCCACCTTTAGATAAAGAGAAAGGTGAAACACTGCTGAGTCCTTTGGTGATGTGTGGTC
CCCATGGCCTCAAGTTCCTGAAGCCTGTGGAGCTGCGCTTACCACACTGTGATCCTAAAACCTGGCAAAA
CAAGTGTCTTCCCGGAGATCCAAATTATCTCGTTGGAGCAAACTGTGTTTCTGTCCTTATTGACCACTTT
TAAGGATCCACCGGATCTAGATAACTGATCATAATCAGCCATACCACATTTGTAGAGGTTTTACTTGCTT
TAAAAAACCTCCCACACCTCCCCCTGAACCTGAAACATAAAATGAATGCAATTGTTGTTGTTAACTTGTT
TATTGCAGCTTATAATGGTTACAAATAAAGCAATAGCATCACAAATTTCACAAATAAAGCATTTTTTTCA
CTGCATTCTAGTTGTGGTTTGTCCAAACTCATCAATGTATCTTAACGCGTAAATTGTAAGCGTTAATATT
TTGTTAAAATTCGCGTTAAATTTTTGTTAAATCAGCTCATTTTTTAACCAATAGGCCGAAATCGGCAAAA
TCCCTTATAAATCAAAAGAATAGACCGAGATAGGGT
[37 nt withheld, positions 6897-6933]
AAAGAACGTGGACTCCAACGTCAAAGG
[49 nt withheld, positions 6961-7009]
T
[91 nt withheld, positions 7011-7101]
G
[124 nt withheld, positions 7103-7226]
CAGGTGGCACTTTTCGGGGAAATGTGCGCGGAACCCCTATTTGTTTATTTTTCTAAATACATTCAAATAT
GTATCCGCTCATGAGACAATAACCCTGATAAATGCTTCAATAATATTGAAAAAGGAAGAGTCCTGAGGCG
GAAAGAACCAGCTGTGGAATGTGTGTCAGTTAGGGTGTGGAAAGTCCCCAGGCTCCCCAGCAGGCAGAAG
TATGCAAAGCATGCATCTCAATTAGTCAGCAACCAGGTGTGGAAAGTCCCCAGGCTCCCCAGCAGGCAGA
AGTATGCAAAGCATGCATCTCAATTAGTCAGCAACCATAGTCCCGCCCCTAACTCCGCCCATCCCGCCCC
TAACTCCGCCCAGTTCCGCCCATTCTCCGCCCCATGGCTGACTAATTTTTTTTATTTATGCAGAGGCCGA
GGCCGCCTCGGCCTCTGAGCTATTCCAGAAGTAGTGAGGAGGCTTTTTTGGAGGCCTAGGCTTTTGCAAA
GATCGATCAAGAGACAGGATGAGGATCGTTTCGCATGATTGAACAAGATGGATTGCACGCAGGTTCTCCG
GCCGCTTGGGTGGAGAGGCTATTCGGCTATGACTGGGCACAACAGACAATCGGCTGCTCTGATGCCGCCG
TGTTCCGGCTGTCAGCGCAGGGGCGCCCGGTTCTTTTTGTCAAGACCGACCTGTCCGGTGCCCTGAATGA
ACTGCAAGACGAGGCAGCGCGGCTATCGTGGCTGGCCACGACGGGCGTTCCTTGCGCAGCTGTGCTCGAC
GTTGTCACTGAAGCGGGAAGGGACTGGCTGCTATTGGGCGAAGTGCCGGGGCAGGATCTCCTGTCATCTC
ACCTTGCTCCTGCCGAGAAAGTATCCATCATGGCTGATGCAATGCGGCGGCTGCATACGCTTGATCCGGC
TACCTGCCCATTCGACCACCAAGCGAAACATCGCATCGAGCGAGCACGTACTCGGATGGAAGCCGGTCTT
GTCGATCAGGATGATCTGGACGAAGAGCATCAGGGGCTCGCGCCAGCCGAACTGTTCGCCAGGCTCAAGG
CGAGCATGCCCGACGGCGAGGATCTCGTCGTGACCCATGGCGATGCCTGCTTGCCGAATATCATGGTGGA
AAATGGCCGCTTTTCTGGATTCATCGACTGTGGCCGGCTGGGTGTGGCGGACCGCTATCAGGACATAGCG
TTGGCTACCCGTGATATTGCTGAAGAGCTTGGCGGCGAATGGGCTGACCGCTTCCTCGTGCTTTACGGTA
TCGCCGCTCCCGATTCGCAGCGCATCGCCTTCTATCGCCTTCTTGACGAGTTCTTCTGAGCGGGACTCTG
GGGTTCGAAATGACCGACCAAGCGACGCCCAACCTGCCATCACGAGATTTCGATTCCACCGCCGCCTTCT
ATGAAAGGTTGGGCTTCGGAATCGTTTTCCGGGACGCCGGCTGGATGATCCTCCAGCGCGGGGATCTCAT
GCTGGAGTTCTTCGCCCACCCTAGGGGGAGGCTAACTGAAACACGGAAGGAGACAATACCGGAAGGAACC
CGCGCTATGACGGCAATAAAAAGACAGAATAAAACGCACGGTGTTGGGTCGTTTGTTCATAAACGCGGGG
TTCGGTCCCAGGGCTGGCACTCTGTCGATACCCCACCGAGACCCCATTGGGGCCAATACGCCCGCGTTTC
TTCCTTTTCCCCACCCCACCCCCCAAGTTCGGGTGAAGGCCCAGGGCTCGCAGCCAACGTCGGGGCGGCA
GGCCCTGCCATAGCCTCAGGTTACTCATATATACTTTAGATTGATTTAAAACTTCATTTTTAATTTAAAA
GGATCTAGGTGAAGATCCTTTTTGATAATCTCATGACCAAAATCCCTTAACGTGAGTTTTCGTTCCACTG
AGCGTCAGACCCCGTAGAAAAGATCAAAGGATCTTCTTGAGATCCTTTTTTTCTGCGCGTAATCTGCTGC
TTGCAAACAAAAAAACCACCGCTACCAGCGGTGGTTTGTTTGCCGGATCAAGAGCTACCAACTCTTTTTC
CGAAGGTAACTGGCTTCAGCAGAGCGCAGATACCAAATACTGTTCTTCTAGTGTAGCCGTAGTTAGGCCA
CCACTTCAAGAACTCTGTAGCACCGCCTACATACCTCGCTCTGCTAATCCTGTTACCAGTGGCTGCTGCC
AGTGGCGATAAGTCGTGTCTTACCGGGTTGGACTCAAGACGATAGTTACCGGATAAGGCGCAGCGGTCGG
GCTGAACGGGGGGTTCGTGCACACAGCCCAGCTTGGAGCGAACGACCTACACCGAACTGAGATACCTACA
GCGTGAGCTATGAGAAAGCGCCACGCTTCCCGAAGGGAGAAAGGCGGACAGGTATCCGGTAAGCGGCAGG
GTCGGAACAGGAGAGCGCACGAGGGAGCTTCCAGGGGGAAACGCCTGGTATCTTTATAGTCCTGTCGGGT
TTCGCCACCTCTGACTTGAGCGTCGATTTTTGTGATGCTCGTCAGGGGGGCGGAGCCTATGGAAAAACGC
CAGCAACGCGGCCTTTTTACGGTTCCTGGCCTTTTGCTGGCCTTTTGCTCACATGTTCTTTCCTGCGTTA
TCCCCTGATTCTGTGGATAACCGTATTACCGCCATGCATTAGTTATTAATAGTAATCAATTACGGGGTCA
TTAGTTCATAGCCCATATATGGAGTTCCG
Features (pLannotate 1.2.2; 15 found; start..end, strand, type, name):
      1..304     +  enhancer       CMV enhancer: human cytomegalovirus immediate early enhancer
    305..508     +  promoter       CMV promoter: human cytomegalovirus (CMV) immediate early promoter
    553..1263    +  CDS            mTagBFP2: mTagBFP2 is a basic (constitutively fluorescent) blue fluorescent protein published in 2011, derived from Entacmaea quadricolor. It is reported to be a very rapidly-maturing monomer with very low acid sensitivity.
   1270..6510    +  CDS            TJP1: ZO1_HUMAN - Also known as ZO1. Experimental evidence at protein level: Swiss-Prot protein existence level 1. TJP1, TJP2, and TJP3 are closely related scaffolding proteins that link tight junction (TJ) transmembrane proteins such as claudins, junctional adhesion molecules, and occludin to the actin cytoskeleton (PubMed:7798316, PubMed:9792688). The tight junction acts to limit movement of substances through the paracellular space and as a boundary between the compositionally distinct apical and basolateral plasma membrane domains of epithelial and endothelial cells. Necessary for lumenogenesis,
   6536..6620    +  CDS            large T antigen (fragment): large T antigen from SV40 (simian virus 40)
   6643..6764    +  polyA_signal   SV40 poly(A) signal: SV40 polyadenylation signal
   6798..7226    -  rep_origin     f1 ori (sequence partly withheld): f1 bacteriophage origin of replication; arrow indicates direction of (+) strand synthesis
   7253..7357    +  promoter       AmpR promoter: bla
   7359..7716    +  promoter       SV40 promoter: SV40 enhancer and early promoter
   7751..8545    +  CDS            NeoR/KanR: aminoglycoside phosphotransferase from Tn5; aph(3')-II (or nptII); confers resistance to neomycin, kanamycin, and G418 (Geneticin®)
   8566..8718    +  CDS            ble (fragment): BLE_KLEPN - Experimental evidence at protein level: Swiss-Prot protein existence level 1. Binding protein with a strong affinity to the bleomycin family of antibiotics. Binds to CL990; an antimitotic-antibiotic compound. From Klebsiella pneumoniae.
   8777..8824    +  polyA_signal   HSV TK poly(A) signal: herpes simplex virus thymidine kinase polyadenylation signal (Cole and Stacy, 1985)
   8915..8931    -  polyA_signal   bGH poly(A) signal (fragment): bovine growth hormone polyadenylation signal
   9153..9741    +  rep_origin     ori: high-copy-number ColE1/pMB1/pBR322/pUC origin of replication
   9856..9915    +  enhancer       CMV enhancer (fragment): human cytomegalovirus immediate early enhancer
