[The description below was written by a language model from this plasmid's Addgene catalogue record and pLannotate feature annotations shown in this document.]
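Description:
mTagBFP2-ZO1-C-14 is a mammalian expression plasmid built on the mTagBFP2-C1 backbone. It produces human ZO-1 (TJP1), a tight junction scaffolding protein, fused at its N terminus to the monomeric blue fluorescent protein mTagBFP2. The sequenced record is 9,915 nt. In it, the CMV immediate early enhancer and promoter drive a single fusion reading frame: the mTagBFP2 coding sequence comes first, followed after a very short gap by the roughly 5.2 kb TJP1 coding sequence. An SV40 polyadenylation signal terminates the transcript. The small "large T antigen" fragment annotated just upstream of that signal is most likely a homology hit within the SV40 terminator region rather than a functional element.

The plasmid is propagated in E. coli from a high-copy ColE1/pUC-type origin, and it also carries an f1 origin for single-stranded DNA production. A single NeoR/KanR (Tn5 aminoglycoside phosphotransferase) gene handles selection in both hosts. A bacterial bla-type promoter placed next to the SV40 enhancer/early promoter lets this gene confer kanamycin resistance in bacteria and G418 resistance in transfected mammalian cells, and an HSV TK polyadenylation signal ends the cassette. The short ble and bGH poly(A) fragments appear to be partial annotation matches rather than working parts.

ZO-1 links transmembrane tight junction proteins such as claudins and occludin to the actin cytoskeleton, so the fusion serves as a blue marker for tight junctions in fluorescence imaging. The recorded excitation and emission peaks are 399 nm and 456 nm. The cloning method is not stated in the record.
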