Addgene plasmid #55335: mTagBFP2-ZO1-C-14
Purpose: Localization: Tight Junctions, Excitation: 399, Emission: 456
Depositing lab: Michael Davidson. Depositing organization: Florida State University, Tallahassee. Publication: An enhanced monomeric blue fluorescent protein with the high chemical stability of the chromophore. Subach OM, Cranfill PJ, Davidson MW, Verkhusha VV. PLoS One. 2011;6(12):e28674. Epub 2011 Dec 8. 10.1371/journal.pone.0028674 PubMed 22174863.
Backbone
  Vector backbone: mTagBFP2-C1
  Backbone size w/o insert (bp): 4750
  Vector type: Mammalian Expression
  Selectable markers: Neomycin (select with G418)
Growth in bacteria
  Bacterial resistance: Kanamycin, 50 μg/mL
  Growth temperature: 37°C
  Growth strain: DH5alpha
  Copy number: High Copy
Gene/Insert
  Gene/Insert name: ZO1 (alt name: NM_003257.1)
  Species: H. sapiens (human)
  Entrez Gene: TJP1 (a.k.a. ZO-1)
  Promoter: CMV
  Tag / fusion protein: mTagBFP2 (N terminal on backbone)
  Cloning method: Unknown
  Sequencing primers: 5′ CMV-F; 3′ SV40pA-R
Terms and licenses: Academic/Nonprofit Terms; Industry Terms
Depositor comments: . Excitation = 399; Emission = 456
How to cite: mTagBFP2-ZO1-C-14 was a gift from Michael Davidson (Addgene plasmid # 55335 ; http://n2t.net/addgene:55335 ; RRID:Addgene_55335)
