>Addgene plasmid #55335 | mTagBFP2-ZO1-C-14 | depositor partial sequence | sequence record 85740 | insert sequence
ACCGTCAGATCCGCTAGCGCTACCGGTCGCCACCATGGTGTCTAAGGGCGAAGAGCTGATTAAGGAGAAC
ATGCACATGAAGCTGTACATGGAGGGCACCGTGGACAACCATCACTTCAAGTGCACATCCGAGGGCGAAG
GCAAGCCCTACGAGGGCACCCAGACCATGAGAATCAAGGTGGTCGAGGGCGGCCCTCTCCCCTTCGCCTT
CGACATCCTGGCTACTAGCTTCCTCTACGGCAGCAAGACCTTCATCAACCACACCCAGGGCATCCCCGAC
TTCTTCAAGCAGTCCTTCCCTGAGGGCTTCACATGGGAGAGAGTCACCACATACGAAGACGGGGGCGTGC
TGACCGCTACCCAGGACACCAGCCTCCAGGACGGCTGCCTCATCTACAACGTCAAGATCAGAGGGGTGAA
CTTCACATCCAACGGCCCTGTGATGCAGAAGAAAACACTCGGCTGGGAGGCCTTCACCGAGACGCTGTAC
CCCGCTGACGGCGGCCTGGAAGGCAGAAACGACATGGCCCTGAAGCTCGTGGGCGGGAGCCATCTGATCG
CAAACGCCAAGACCACATATAGATCCAAGAAACCCGCTAAGAACCTCAAGATGCCTGGCGTCTACTATGT
GGACTACAGACTGGAAAGAATCAAGGAGGCCAACAACGAGACCTACGTCGAGCAGCACGAGGTGGCAGTG
GCCAGATACTGCGACCTCCCTAGCAAACTGGGGCACAAGCTTAATTCCGGAAGTGCTGGGAGCGCAAGCG
GAAGCGGAGGCTCCGGTGAGGAAACAGCTATATGGGAACAACATACAGTGACGCTTCACAGGGCTCCTGG
ATTTGGATTTGGAATTGCAATATCTGGTGGACGAGATAATCCTCATTTTCAGAGTGGGGAAACGTCAATA
GTGATTTCAGATGTGCTGAAAGGAGGACCAGCTGAAGGACAGCTACAGGAAAATGACCGAGTTGCAATGG
TTAACGGAGTTTCAATGGATAATGTTGAACATGCTTTTGCTGTTCAGCAACTAAGGAAAAGTGGGAAAAA
TGCAAAAATTACAATTAGAAGGAAGAAGAAAGTTCAAATACCAGTAAGTCGTCCTGATCCTGAACCAGTA
TCTGATAATGAAGAAGATAGTTATGATGAGGAAATACATGATCCAAGAAGTGGCCGGAGTGGTGTGGTTA
ACAGAAGGAGTGAGAAGATTTGGCCGAGGGATAGAAGTGCAAGTAGAGAGAGGAGCTTGTCCCCGCGGTC
AGACAGGCGGTCAGTGGCTTCCAGCCAGCCTGCTAAACCTACTAAAGTCACACTGGTGAAATCCCGGAAA
AATGAAGAATATGGTCTTCGATTGGCAAGCCATATATTTGTTAAGGAAATTTCACAAGATAGTTTGGCAG
CAAGAGATGGCAATATTCAAGAAGGTGATGTTGTATTGAAGATAAATGGTACTGTGACAGAAAATATGTC
ATTGACAGATGCAAAGACATTGATAGAAAGGTCTAAAGGCAAATTAAAAATGGTAGTTCAAAGAGATGAA
CGGGCTACGCTATTGAATGTCCCTGATCTTTCTGACAGCATCCACTCTGCTAATGCCTCTGAGAGAGACG
ACATTTCAGAAATTCAGTCACTGGCATCAGATCATTCTGGTCGATCACACGATAGGCCTCCCCGCCGCAG
CCGGTCACGATCTCCTGACCAGCGGTCAGAGCCTTCTGATCATTCCAGGCACTCGCCGCAGCAGCCAAGC
AATGGCAGTCTGCGGAGTAGAGATGAAGAGAGAATTTCTAAACCTGGGGCTGTCTCAACTCCTGTAAAGC
ATGCTGATGATCACACACCTAAAACAGTGGAAGAAGTTACAGTTGAAAGAAATGAGAAACAAACACCTTC
TCTTCCAGAACCAAAGCCTGTGTATGCCCAAGTTGGCAACCAGATGTGGATTTACCTGTCAGTCCATCTG
ATGGTGTCCTACCTAATTCAACTCATGAAGATGGGATTTCTTCGGCCCAGCATGAAATTGGTAAAATTCA
GAAAAGGAGATAGTGTGGGTTTGCGGCTGGCTGGTGGAAATGATGTTGGAATATTTGTAGCTGGCGTTCT
AGAAGATAGCCCTGCAGCCAAGGAAGGCTTAGAGGAAGGTGATCAAATTCTCAGGGTAAACAACGTAGAT
TTTACAAATATCATAAGAGAAGAAGCCGTCCTTTTCCTGCTTGACCTCCCTAAAGGAGAAGAAGTGACCA
TATTGGCTCAGAAGAAGAAGGATGTTTATCGTCGCATTGTAGAATCAGATGTAGGAGATTCTTTCTATAT
TAGAACCCATTTTGAATATGAAAAGGAATCTCCCTATGGACTTAGTTTTAACAAAGGAGAGGTGTTCCGT
GCTGTGGATACCTTGTACAATGGAAAACTGGGCTCTTGGCTTGCTATTCGAATTGGTAAAAATCATAAGG
AGGTAGAACGAGGCATCATCCCTAATAAGAACAGAGCTGAGCAGCTCGCCAGTGTACAGTATACACTTCC
AAAAACAGCAGGCGGAGACCGTGCTGACTTCTGGAGATTCAGAGGTCTTCGCAGCTCCAAGAGAAATCTT
CGAAAAAGCAGAGAGGATTTGTCCGCTCAGCCTGTTCAAACAAAGTTTCCAGCTTATGAAAGAGTGGTTC
TTCGAGAAGCTGGATTTCTGAGGCCTGTAACCATTTTTGGACCAATAGCTGATGTTGCCAGAGAAAAGCT
GGCAAGAGAAGAACCAGATATTTATCAAATTGCAAAGAGTGAACCACGAGACGCTGGAACTGACCAACGT
AGCTCTGGCTATATTCGCCTGCATACAATAAAGCAAATCATAGATCAAGACAAACATGCTTTATTAGATG
TAACACCAAATGCAGTTGATCGTCTTAACTATGCCCAGTGGTATCCAATTGTTGTATTTCTTAACCCTGA
TTCTAAGCAAGGAGTAAAAACAATGAGAATGAGGTTATGTCCAGAATCTCGGAAAAGTGCCAGGAAGTTA
TACGAGCGATCTCATAAACTTGCTAAAAATAATCACCATCTTTTTACAACTACAATTAACTTAAATTCAA
TGAATGATGGTTGGTATGGTGCGCTGAAAGAAGCAGTTCAACAACAGCAAAACCAGCTGGTATGGGTTTC
CGAGGGAAAGGCGGATGGTGCTACAAGTGATGACCTTGATTTGCATGATGATCGTCTGTCCTACCTGTCA
GCTCCAGGTAGTGAATACTCAATGTATAGCACGGACAGTAGACACACTTCTGACTATGAAGACACAGACA
CAGAAGGCGGGGCCTACACTGATCAAGAACTAGATGAAACTCTTAATGATGAGGTTGGGACTCCACCGGA
GTCTGCCATTACACGGTCCTCTGAGCCTGTAAGAGAGGACTCCTCTGGAATGCATCATGAAAACCAAACA
TATCCTCCTTACTCACCACAAGCGCAGCCACAACCAATTCATAGAATAGACTCCCCTGGATTTAAGCCAG
CCTCTCAACAGAAAGCAGAAGCTTCATCTCCAGTCCCTTACCTTTCGCCTGAAACAAACCCAGCATCATC
AACCTCTGCTGTTAATCATAATGTAAATTTAACTAATGTCAGACTGGAGGAGCCCACCCCAGCTCCTTCC
ACCTCTTACTCACCACAAGCTGATTCTTTAAGAACACCAAGTACTGAGGCAGCTCACATAATGCTAAGAG
ATCAAGAACCATCATTGTCGTCGCATGTAGATCCAACAAAGGTGTATAGAAAGGACCCATATCCCGAGGA
AATGATGAGGCAGAACCATGTTTTGAAACAGCCAGCCGTTAGTCACCCAGGGCACAGGCCAGACAAAGAG
CCTAATCTGACCTATGAACCCCAACTCCCATACGTAGAGAAACAAGCCAGCAGAGACCTGGAGCAGCCCA
CATACAGATACGAGTCCTCAAGCTATACGGACCAGTTTTCTCGAAACTATGAACATCGTCTGCGATACGA
AGATCGCGTCCCCATGTATGAAGAACAGTGGTCATATTATGATGACAAACAGCCCTACCCATCTCGGCCA
CCTTTTGATAATCAGCACTCTCAAGACCTTGACTCCAGACAGCATCCCGAAGAGTCCTCAGAACGAGGGT
ACTTTCCACGTTTTGAAGAGCCAGCCCCTCTGTCTTACGACAGCAGACCACGTTACGAACAGGCACCTAG
AGCATCCGCCCTGCGGCACGAAGAGCAGCCAGCTCCTGGGTATGACACACATGGTAGACTCAGACCGGAA
GCCCAGCCCCACCCTTCAGCAGGGCCCAAGCCTGCAGAGTCCAAGCAGTATTTTGAGCAATATTCACGCA
GTTACGAGCAAGTACCACCCCAAGGATTTACCTCTAGAGCAGGTCATTTTGAGCCTCTCCATGGTGCTGC
AGCTGTCCCTCCGCTGATACCTTCATCTCAGCATAAGCCAGAAGCTCTGCCTTCAAACACCAAACCACTG
CCTCCACCCCCAACTCAAACCGAAGAAGAGGAAGATCCAGCAATGAAGCCACAGTCTGTACTCACCAGAG
TTAAGATGTTTGAAAACAAAAGGTCTGCATCCTTAGAGACCAAGAAGGATGTAAATGACACTGGCAGTTT
TAAGCCTCCAGAAGTAGCATCTAAACCTTCAGGTGCTCCCATCATTGGTCCCAAACCCACTTCTCAGAAT
CAATTCAGTGAACATGACAAAACTCTGTACAGGATTCCAGAACCTCAAAAACCTCAACTGAAGCCACCTG
AAGATATTGTTCGGTCCAATCATTATGACCCTGAAGAAGATGAAGAATATTATCGAAAACAGCTGTCATA
CTTTGACCGAAGAAGTTTTGAGAATAAGCCTCCTGCACACATTGCTGCCAGCCATCTCTCCGAGCCTGCA
AAGCCAGCTCATTCTCAGAATCAATCAAATTTTTCTAGTTATTCTTCAAAGGGAAAGCCTCCTGAAGCTG
ATGGTGTGGATAGATCATTTGGCGAGAAACGCTATGAACCCATCCAGGCCACTCCCCCTCCTCCTCCATT
GCCCTCGCAGTATGCCCAGCCATCTCAGCCTGTCACCAGCGCGTCTCTCCACATACATTCTAAGGGAGCA
CATGGTGAAGGTAATTCAGTGTCATTGGATTTTCAGAATTCCTTAGTGTCCAAACCAGACCCACCTCCAT
CTCAGAATAAGCCAGCAACTTTCAGACCACCAAACCGAGAAGATACTGCTCAGGCAGCTTTCTATCCCCA
GAAAAGTTTTCCAGATAAAGCCCCAGTTAATGGAACTGAACAGACTCAGAAAACAGTCACTCCAGCATAC
AATCGATTCACACCAAAACCATATACAAGTTCTGCCCGACCATTTGAACGCAAGTTTGAAAGTCCTAAAT
TCAATCACAATCTTCTGCCAAGTGAAACTGCACATAAACCTGACTTGTCTTCAAAAACTCCCACTTCTCC
AAAAACTCTTGTGAAATCGCACAGTTTGGCACAGCCTCCTGAGTTTGACAGTGGAGTTGAAACTTTCTCT
ATCCATGCAGAGAAGCCTAAATATCAAATAAATAATATCAGCACAGTGCCTAAAGCTATTCCTGTGAGTC
CTTCAGCTGTGGAAGAGGATGAAGATGAAGATGGTCATACTGTGGTGGCCACAGCCCGAGGCATATTTAA
CAGCAATGGGGGCGTGCTGAGTTCCATAGAAACTGGTGTTAGTATAATTATCCCTCAAGGAGCCATTCCC
GAAGGAGTTGAGCAGGAAATCTATTTCAAGGTCTGCCGGGACAACAGCATCCTTCCACCTTTAGATAAAG
AGAAAGGTGAAACACTGCTGAGTCCTTTGGTGATGTGTGGTCCCCATGGCCTCAAGTTCCTGAAGCCTGT
GGAGCTGCGCTTACCACACTGTGATCCTAAAACCTGGCAAAACAAGTGTCTTCCCGGAGATCCAAATTAT
CTCGTTGGAGCAAACTGTGTTTCTGTCCTTATTGACCACTTTTAAGGATCCACCGGATCTAGATAACTGA
TCATAATCAGCCATACCACATT
