>Addgene plasmid #55335 | mTagBFP2-ZO1-C-14 | addgene partial sequence | sequence record 154571 | BFP-F 5'-CCTTCACCGAGACGCTGTA-3'
ACGACATGGCCCTGAAGCTCGTGGGCGGGAGCCATCTGATCGCAAACGCCAAGACCACATATAGATCCAA
GAAACCCGCTAAGAACCTCAAGATGCCTGGCGTCTACTATGTGGACTACAGACTGGAAAGAATCAAGGAG
GCCAACAACGAGACCTACGTCGAGCAGCACGAGGTGGCAGTGGCCAGATACTGCGACCTCCCTAGCAAAC
TGGGGCACAAGCTTAATTCCGGAAGTGCTGGGAGCGCAAGCGGAAGCGGAGGCTCCGGTGAGGAAACAGC
TATATGGGAACAACATACAGTGACGCTTCACAGGGCTCCTGGATTTGGATTTGGAATTGCAATATCTGGT
GGACGAGATAATCCTCATTTTCAGAGTGGGGAAACGTCAATAGTGATTTCAGATGTGCTGAAAGGAGGAC
CAGCTGAAGGACAGCTACAGGAAAATGACCGAGTTGCAATGGTTAACGGAGTTTCAATGGATAATGTTGA
ACATGCTTTTGCTGTTCAGCAACTAAGGAAAAGTGGGAAAAATGCAAAAATTACAATTAGAAGGAAGAAG
AAAGTTCAAATACCAGTAAGTCGTCCTGATCCTGAACCAGTATCTGATAATGAAGAAGATAGTTATGATG
AGGAAATACATGATCCAAGAAGTGGCCGGAGTGGTGTGGTTAACAGAAGGAGTGAGAAGATTTGGCCGAG
GGATAGAAGTGCAAGTAGAGAGAGGAGCTTGTCCCCGCGGTCAGACAGGCGGTCAGTGGCTTCCAGCCAG
CCTGCTAAACCTACTAAAGTCACACTGGTGAAATCCCGGAAAAATGAAGAATATGGTCT
